>Addgene plasmid #205592 | pGEL685 | addgene full sequence | sequence record 410941 | Addgene NGS Result
GGCGCGCCTGCAGTGCAGCGTGACCCGGTCGTGCCCCTCTCTTGAGATAAGGTGAGCATTGCATGTCTAA
GTTATAAAAAATTACCACATATTTTTTTTGTCACACTTGTTTGAAGTGCAGTTTATCTATCTTTATACAT
ATATTTAAACTTTACTCTACGAATAATATAATCTATAGTACTACAATAATATCAGTGTTTTAGAGAATCA
TATAAATGAACAGTTAGACATGGTCTAAAGGACAATTGAGTATTTTGACAACAGGACTCTACAGTTTTAT
CTTTTTAGTGTGCATGTGTTCTCCTTTTTTTTTGCAAATAGCTTCACCTATATAATACTTCATCCATTTT
ATTAGTACATCCATTTAGGGTTTAGGGTTAATGGTTTTTATAGACTAATTTTTTTAGTACATCTATTTTA
TTCTATTTTAGCCTCTAAATTAAGAAAACTAAAACTCTATTTTAGTTTTTTTATTTAATAATTTAGATAT
AAAATAGAATAAAATAAAGTGACTAAAAATTAAACAAATACCCTTTAAGAAATTAAAAAAACTAAGGAAA
CATTTTTCTTGTTTCGAGTAGATAATGCCAGCCTGTTAAACGCCGTCGACGAGTCTAACGGACACCAACC
AGCGAACCAGCAGCGTCGCGTCGGGCCAAGCGAAGCAGACGGCACGGCATCTCTGTCGCTGCCTCTGGAC
CCCTCTCGAGAGTTCCGCTCCACCGTTGGACTTGCTCCGCTGTCGGCATCCAGAAATTGCGTGGCGGAGC
GGCAGACGTGAGCCGGCACGGCAGGCGGCCTCCTCCTCCTCTCACGGCACCGGCAGCTACGGGGGATTCC
TTTCCCACCGCTCCTTCGCTTTCCCTTCCTCGCCCGCCGTAATAAATAGACACCCCCTCCACACCCTCTT
TCCCCAACCTCGTGTTGTTCGGAGCGCACACACACACAACCAGAACTCCCCCAAATCCACCCGTCGGCAC
CTCCGCTTCAAGGTACGCCGCTCGTCCTCCCCCCCCCCCCCTCTCTACCTTCTCAAGATCGGCGTTCCGG
TCCATGGTTAGGGCCCGGTAGTTCTACTTCTGTTCATGTTTGTGTTAGATCCGTGTTTGTGTTAGATCCG
TGCTACTAGCGTTCGTACACGGATGCGACCTGTACGTCAGACACGTTCTGATTGCTAACTTGCCAGTGTT
TCTCTTTGGGGAATCCTGGGATGGCTCTAGCCGTTCCGCAGACGGGATCGATTTCATGATTTTTTTTGTT
TCGTTGCATAGGGTTTGGTTTGCCCTTTTCCTTTATTTCAATATATGCCGTGCACTTGTTTGTCGGGTCA
TCTTTTCATGCTTTTTTTTGTCTTGGTTGTGATGATGTGGTCTGGTTGGGCGGTCGTTCAAGATCGGAGT
AGAATTAATTCTGTTTCAAACTACCTGGTGGATTTATTAATTTTGGATCTGTATGTGTGTGCCATACATA
TTCATAGTTACGAATTGAAGATGATGGATGGAAATATCGATCTAGGATAGGTATACATGTTGATGCGGGT
TTTACTGATGCATATACAGAGATGCTTTTTGTTCGCTTGGTTGTGATGATGTGGTGTGGTTGGGCGGTCG
TTCATTCGTTCAAGATCGGAGTAGAATACTGTTTCAAACTACCTGGTGTATTTATTAATTTTGGAACTGT
ATGTGTGTGTCATACATCTTCATAGTTACGAGTTTAAGATGGATGGAAATATCGATCTAGGATAGGTATA
CATGTTGATGTGGGTTTTACTGATGCATATACATGATGGCATATGCAGCATCTATTCATATGCTCTAACC
TTGAGTACCTATCTATTATAATAAACAAGTATGTTTTATAATTATTTTGATCTTGATATACTTGGATGAT
GGCATATGCAGCAGCTATATGTGGATTTTTTTAGCCCTGCCTTCATACGCTATTTATTTGCTTGGTACTG
TTTCTTTTGTCGATGCTCACCCTGTTGTTTGGTGTTACTTCTGCAGCCTGCAGGCCATATGAAGCGGCCA
GCGGCGACGAAGAAGGCGGGGCAGGCGAAGAAGAAGAAGTCAGGGGGTTCTAGCGGCGGTTCATCTGGCT
CCGAAACACCGGGAACTTCCGAGAGTGCTACTCCAGAATCTAGCGGTGGGTCATCTGGAGGGTCTTCCAC
ACTTAATATTGAGGACGAATACCGCCTGCATGAAACTAGTAAAGAACCCGACGTGAGCCTCGGTAGCACG
TGGCTCTCTGATTTCCCGCAAGCATGGGCTGAAACAGGTGGGATGGGCCTCGCTGTTCGCCAGGCTCCAT
TGATCATCCCACTCAAGGCCACTTCTACACCGGTGTCCATAAAGCAATACCCAATGAGCCAGGAAGCTCG
GCTTGGTATCAAGCCTCACATCCAAAGATTGCTTGATCAGGGAATTCTTGTCCCTTGTCAAAGTCCATGG
AACACCCCTCTTCTTCCCGTCAAAAAACCTGGGACTAACGATTATAGGCCAGTGCAAGACCTCAGGGAGG
TTAACAAAAGGGTTGAAGACATTCATCCAACAGTGCCGAATCCTTATAATCTGCTCTCAGGTTTGCCTCC
AAGTCACCAGTGGTATACAGTGCTGGATCTTAAAGACGCATTTTTTTGTCTGCGCCTTCATCCCACTTCG
CAACCTCTTTTTGCTTTCGAATGGAGAGATCCAGAGATGGGTATCTCCGGACAGCTCACATGGACCCGGT
TGCCCCAAGGCTTCAAAAACTCCCCAACCTTGTTTAATGAAGCGCTGCACAGAGATTTGGCGGACTTCAG
GATCCAGCACCCCGACTTGATTCTCCTGCAGTATGTGGATGACCTTTTGCTTGCAGCCACATCTGAGCTT
GACTGCCAACAGGGGACGCGCGCCCTTCTTCAGACTTTGGGAAACCTTGGGTATAGAGCCTCTGCCAAGA
AGGCACAGATCTGCCAGAAGCAAGTTAAGTATCTCGGTTATTTGCTCAAGGAGGGTCAGAGGTGGCTGAC
GGAGGCGAGGAAAGAAACGGTGATGGGCCAACCAACCCCAAAAACCCCTAGGCAACTTAGAGAGTTTCTT
GGTAAAGCGGGGTTTTGCCGGTTGTTCATTCCAGGCTTTGCCGAGATGGCCGCACCGTTGTATCCATTGA
CGAAACCGGGCACCCTTTTTAATTGGGGGCCCGACCAGCAGAAGGCGTATCAGGAGATCAAGCAAGCTCT
CCTGACCGCACCAGCACTCGGACTTCCAGATCTTACGAAACCGTTTGAGCTCTTCGTGGATGAGAAACAG
GGGTATGCTAAGGGAGTCCTCACACAAAAGTTGGGACCGTGGAGGCGGCCGGTTGCCTATCTTTCGAAAA
AACTTGATCCCGTGGCGGCTGGTTGGCCTCCCTGTCTGAGGATGGTGGCCGCGATCGCAGTCCTTACAAA
AGATGCAGGGAAGTTGACTATGGGACAACCATTGGTCATACTTGCCCCGCACGCGGTTGAGGCCCTCGTT
AAGCAGCCTCCCGATAGGTGGCTCAGTAACGCCCGCATGACTCATTACCAGGCACTGCTTCTCGACACAG
ACAGGGTGCAGTTTGGTCCCGTCGTCGCTTTGAACCCCGCCACCCTGCTGCCCCTCCCGGAGGAAGGATT
GCAGCACAACTGTCTGGATATCTTGGCCGAAGCGCATGGGACTCGCCCGGACTTGACTGACCAGCCCCTT
CCCGACGCTGACCATACTTGGTATACGGATGGAAGCAGCCTTCTGCAGGAAGGGCAACGCAAGGCAGGGG
CCGCGGTTACTACTGAAACTGAGGTCATCTGGGCTAAGGCTTTGCCAGCCGGAACTAGTGCTCAAAGAGC
AGAATTGATTGCCCTCACGCAAGCTTTGAAAATGGCTGAGGGTAAGAAGCTTAATGTGTATACAGACAGT
AGGTATGCATTTGCGACAGCACATATCCATGGTGAGATCTACCGGCGCAGAGGATGGCTTACGAGCGAGG
GGAAGGAGATTAAGAACAAAGATGAGATTTTGGCCCTGCTCAAAGCGCTCTTCCTCCCGAAGCGCCTTAG
CATCATCCATTGCCCAGGCCATCAGAAGGGTCACTCGGCCGAAGCACGGGGTAATAGGATGGCCGATCAG
GCAGCAAGGAAGGCTGCTATCACTGAGACACCCGACACCTCTACCCTTCTCATAGAGAATTCATCGCCGA
GCGGCGGCAGCAAGAGGACTGCAGACGGGTCGGAATTCGAACCGAAGAAAAAGAGAAAGGTAATGGACAA
GAAGTACTCGATCGGCCTCGATATTGGGACTAACTCTGTTGGCTGGGCCGTGATCACCGACGAGTACAAG
GTGCCCTCAAAGAAGTTCAAGGTCCTGGGCAACACCGATCGGCATTCCATCAAGAAGAATCTCATTGGCG
CTCTCCTGTTCGACAGCGGCGAGACGGCTGAGGCTACGCGGCTCAAGCGCACCGCCCGCAGGCGGTACAC
GCGCAGGAAGAATCGCATCTGCTACCTGCAGGAGATTTTCTCCAACGAGATGGCGAAGGTTGACGATTCT
TTCTTCCACAGGCTGGAGGAGTCATTCCTCGTGGAGGAGGATAAGAAGCACGAGCGGCATCCAATCTTCG
GCAACATTGTCGACGAGGTTGCCTACCACGAGAAGTACCCTACGATCTACCATCTGCGGAAGAAGCTCGT
GGACTCCACAGATAAGGCGGACCTCCGCCTGATCTACCTCGCTCTGGCCCACATGATTAAGTTCAGGGGC
CATTTCCTGATCGAGGGGGATCTCAACCCGGACAATAGCGATGTTGACAAGCTGTTCATCCAGCTCGTGC
AGACGTACAACCAGCTCTTCGAGGAGAACCCCATTAATGCGTCAGGCGTCGACGCGAAGGCTATCCTGTC
CGCTAGGCTCTCGAAGTCTCGGCGCCTCGAGAACCTGATCGCCCAGCTGCCGGGCGAGAAGAAGAACGGC
CTGTTCGGGAATCTCATTGCGCTCAGCCTGGGGCTCACGCCCAACTTCAAGTCGAATTTCGATCTCGCTG
AGGACGCCAAGCTGCAGCTCTCCAAGGACACATACGACGATGACCTGGATAACCTCCTGGCCCAGATCGG
CGATCAGTACGCGGACCTGTTCCTCGCTGCCAAGAATCTGTCGGACGCCATCCTCCTGTCTGATATTCTC
AGGGTGAACACCGAGATTACGAAGGCTCCGCTCTCAGCCTCCATGATCAAGCGCTACGACGAGCACCATC
AGGATCTGACCCTCCTGAAGGCGCTGGTCAGGCAGCAGCTCCCCGAGAAGTACAAGGAGATCTTCTTCGA
TCAGTCGAAGAACGGCTACGCTGGGTACATTGACGGCGGGGCCTCTCAGGAGGAGTTCTACAAGTTCATC
AAGCCGATTCTGGAGAAGATGGACGGCACGGAGGAGCTGCTGGTGAAGCTCAATCGCGAGGACCTCCTGA
GGAAGCAGCGGACATTCGATAACGGCAGCATCCCACACCAGATTCATCTCGGGGAGCTGCACGCTATCCT
GAGGAGGCAGGAGGACTTCTACCCTTTCCTCAAGGATAACCGCGAGAAGATCGAGAAGATTCTGACTTTC
AGGATCCCGTACTACGTCGGCCCACTCGCTAGGGGCAACTCCCGCTTCGCTTGGATGACCCGCAAGTCAG
AGGAGACGATCACGCCGTGGAACTTCGAGGAGGTGGTCGACAAGGGCGCTAGCGCTCAGTCGTTCATCGA
GAGGATGACGAATTTCGACAAGAACCTGCCAAATGAGAAGGTGCTCCCTAAGCACTCGCTCCTGTACGAG
TACTTCACAGTCTACAACGAGCTGACTAAGGTGAAGTATGTGACCGAGGGCATGAGGAAGCCGGCTTTCC
TGTCTGGGGAGCAGAAGAAGGCCATCGTGGACCTCCTGTTCAAGACCAACCGGAAGGTCACGGTTAAGCA
GCTCAAGGAGGACTACTTCAAGAAGATTGAGTGCTTCGATTCGGTCGAGATCTCTGGCGTTGAGGACCGC
TTCAACGCCTCCCTGGGGACCTACCACGATCTCCTGAAGATCATTAAGGATAAGGACTTCCTGGACAACG
AGGAGAATGAGGATATCCTCGAGGACATTGTGCTGACACTCACTCTGTTCGAGGACCGGGAGATGATCGA
GGAGCGCCTGAAGACTTACGCCCATCTCTTCGATGACAAGGTCATGAAGCAGCTCAAGAGGAGGAGGTAC
ACCGGCTGGGGGAGGCTGAGCAGGAAGCTCATCAACGGCATTCGGGACAAGCAGTCCGGGAAGACGATCC
TCGACTTCCTGAAGAGCGATGGCTTCGCGAACCGCAATTTCATGCAGCTGATTCACGATGACAGCCTCAC
ATTCAAGGAGGATATCCAGAAGGCTCAGGTGAGCGGCCAGGGGGACTCGCTGCACGAGCATATCGCGAAC
CTCGCTGGCTCGCCAGCTATCAAGAAGGGGATTCTGCAGACCGTGAAGGTTGTGGACGAGCTGGTGAAGG
TCATGGGCAGGCACAAGCCTGAGAACATCGTCATTGAGATGGCCCGGGAGAATCAGACCACGCAGAAGGG
CCAGAAGAACTCACGCGAGAGGATGAAGAGGATCGAGGAGGGCATTAAGGAGCTGGGGTCCCAGATCCTC
AAGGAGCACCCGGTGGAGAACACGCAGCTGCAGAATGAGAAGCTCTACCTGTACTACCTCCAGAATGGCC
GCGATATGTATGTGGACCAGGAGCTGGATATTAACAGGCTCAGCGATTACGACGTCGATGCTATCGTTCC
ACAGTCATTCCTGAAGGATGACTCCATTGACAACAAGGTCCTCACCAGGTCGGACAAGAACCGGGGCAAG
TCTGATAATGTTCCTTCAGAGGAGGTCGTTAAGAAGATGAAGAACTACTGGCGCCAGCTCCTGAATGCCA
AGCTGATCACGCAGCGGAAGTTCGATAACCTCACAAAGGCTGAGAGGGGCGGGCTCTCTGAGCTGGACAA
GGCGGGCTTCATCAAGAGGCAGCTGGTCGAGACACGGCAGATCACTAAGCACGTTGCGCAGATTCTCGAC
TCACGGATGAACACTAAGTACGATGAGAATGACAAGCTGATCCGCGAGGTGAAGGTCATCACCCTGAAGT
CAAAGCTCGTCTCCGACTTCAGGAAGGATTTCCAGTTCTACAAGGTTCGGGAGATCAACAATTACCACCA
TGCCCATGACGCGTACCTGAACGCGGTGGTCGGCACAGCTCTGATCAAGAAGTACCCAAAGCTCGAGAGC
GAGTTCGTGTACGGGGACTACAAGGTTTACGATGTGAGGAAGATGATCGCCAAGTCGGAGCAGGAGATTG
GCAAGGCTACCGCCAAGTACTTCTTCTACTCTAACATTATGAATTTCTTCAAGACAGAGATCACTCTGGC
CAATGGCGAGATCCGGAAGCGCCCCCTCATCGAGACGAACGGCGAGACGGGGGAGATCGTGTGGGACAAG
GGCAGGGATTTCGCGACCGTCAGGAAGGTTCTCTCCATGCCACAAGTGAATATCGTCAAGAAGACAGAGG
TCCAGACTGGCGGGTTCTCTAAGGAGTCAATTCTGCCTAAGCGGAACAGCGACAAGCTCATCGCCCGCAA
GAAGGACTGGGATCCGAAGAAGTACGGCGGGTTCGACAGCCCCACTGTGGCCTACTCGGTCCTGGTTGTG
GCGAAGGTTGAGAAGGGCAAGTCCAAGAAGCTCAAGAGCGTGAAGGAGCTGCTGGGGATCACGATTATGG
AGCGCTCCAGCTTCGAGAAGAACCCGATCGATTTCCTGGAGGCGAAGGGCTACAAGGAGGTGAAGAAGGA
CCTGATCATTAAGCTCCCCAAGTACTCACTCTTCGAGCTGGAGAACGGCAGGAAGCGGATGCTGGCTTCC
GCTGGCGAGCTGCAGAAGGGGAACGAGCTGGCTCTGCCGTCCAAGTATGTGAACTTCCTCTACCTGGCCT
CCCACTACGAGAAGCTCAAGGGCAGCCCCGAGGACAACGAGCAGAAGCAGCTGTTCGTCGAGCAGCACAA
GCATTACCTCGACGAGATCATTGAGCAGATTTCCGAGTTCTCCAAGCGCGTGATCCTGGCCGACGCGAAT
CTGGATAAGGTCCTCTCCGCGTACAACAAGCACCGCGACAAGCCAATCAGGGAGCAGGCTGAGAATATCA
TTCATCTCTTCACCCTGACGAACCTCGGCGCCCCTGCTGCTTTCAAGTACTTCGACACAACTATCGATCG
CAAGAGGTACACAAGCACTAAGGAGGTCCTGGACGCGACCCTCATCCACCAGTCGATTACCGGCCTCTAC
GAGACGCGCATCGACCTGTCTCAGCTCGGGGGCGACACTAGTTCCGGCGGCAGCCCAAAGAAGAAGCGGA
AGGTGTCTGGAGGTTCTCCTAAGAAAAAGAGAAAAGTGTCCGGCGGCTCCCCGAAGAAGAAGCGCAAGGT
GTGAGCTTATATGAAGATGAAGATGAAATATTTGGTGTGTCAAATAAAAAGCTTGTGTGCTTAAGTTTGT
GTTTTTTTCTTGGCTTGTTGTGTTATGAATTTGTGGCTTTTTCTAATATTAAATGAATGTAAGATCACAT
TATAATGAATAAACAAATGTTTCTATAATCCATTGTGAATGTTTTGTTGGATCTCTTCTGCAGCATATAA
CTACTGTATGTGCTATGGTATGGACTATGGAATATGATTAAAGATAAGAGGATCCGCGGATCATGAACCA
ACGGCCTGGCTGTATTTGGTGGTTGTGTAGGGAGATGGGGAGAAGAAAAGCCCGATTCTCTTCGCTGTGA
TGGGCTGGATGCATGCGGGGGAGCGGGAGGCCCAAGTACGTGCACGGTGAGCGGCCCACAGGGCGAGTGT
GAGCGCGAGAGGCGGGAGGAACAGTTTAGTACCACATTGCCCAGCTAACTCGAACGCGACCAACTTATAA
ACCCGCGCGCTGTCGCTTGTGTGGAGACCTTATATTCCCCAGAACATCAGGTTAATGGCGTTTTTGATGT
CATTTTCGCGGTGGCTGAGATCAGCCACTTCTTCCCCGATAACGGAAACCGGCACACTGGCCATATCGGT
GGTCATCATGCGCCAGCTTTCATCCCCGATATGCACCACCGGGTAAAGTTCACGGGAGACTTTATCTGAC
AGCAGACGTGCACTGGCCAGGGGGATCACCATCCGTCGCCCGGGCGTGTCAATAATATCACTCTGTACAT
CCACAAACAGACGATAACGGCTCTCTCTTTTATAGGTGTAAACCTTAAACTGCATTTCACCAGCCCCTGT
TCTCGTCAGCAAAAGAGCCGTTCATTTCAATAAACCGGGCGACCTCAGCCATCCCTTCCTGATTTTCCGC
TTTCCAGCGTTCGGCACGCAGACGACGGGCTTCATTCTGCATGGTTGTGCTTACCAGACCGGAGATATTG
ACATCATATATGCCTTGAGCAACTGATAGCTGTCGCTGTCAACTGTCACTGTAATACGCTGCTTCATAGC
ATACCTCTTTTTGACATACTTCGGGTATACATATCAGTATATATTCTTATACCGCAAAAATCAGCGCGCA
AATACGCATACTGTTATCTGGCTTGGTCTCTCTAGACCCAGCTTTCTTGTACAAAGTTGGCATTACTGCG
AGCTCAAACTATCAGTGTTTGACAGGATATATTGGCGGGTAAACCTAAGAGAAAAGAGCGTTTATTAGAA
TAATCGGATATTTAAAAGGGCGTGAAAAGGTTTATCCGTTCGTCCATTTGTATGTGCATGCCAACCACAG
GGTTCCCCTCGGGATCAAAGTACTTTGATCCAACCCCTCCGCTGCTATAGTGCAGTCGGCTTCTGACGTT
CAGTGCAGCCGTCTTCTGAAAACGACATGTCGCACAAGTCCTAAGTTACGCGACAGGCTGCCGCCCTGCC
CTTTTCCTGGCGTTTTCTTGTCGCGTGTTTTAGTCGCATAAAGTAGAATACTTGCGACTAGAACCGGAGA
CATTACGCCATGAACAAGAGCGCCGCCGCTGGCCTGCTGGGCTATGCCCGCGTCAGCACCGACGACCAGG
ACTTGACCAACCAACGGGCCGAACTGCACGCGGCCGGCTGCACCAAGCTGTTTTCCGAGAAGATCACCGG
CACCAGGCGCGACCGCCCGGAGCTGGCCAGGATGCTTGACCACCTACGCCCTGGCGACGTTGTGACAGTG
ACCAGGCTAGACCGCCTGGCCCGCAGCACCCGCGACCTACTGGACATTGCCGAGCGCATCCAGGAGGCCG
GCGCGGGCCTGCGTAGCCTGGCAGAGCCGTGGGCCGACACCACCACGCCGGCCGGCCGCATGGTGTTGAC
CGTGTTCGCCGGCATTGCCGAGTTCGAGCGTTCCCTAATCATCGACCGCACCCGGAGCGGGCGCGAGGCC
GCCAAGGCCCGAGGCGTGAAGTTTGGCCCCCGCCCTACCCTCACCCCGGCACAGATCGCGCACGCCCGCG
AGCTGATCGACCAGGAAGGCCGCACCGTGAAAGAGGCGGCTGCACTGCTTGGCGTGCATCGCTCGACCCT
GTACCGCGCACTTGAGCGCAGCGAGGAAGTGACGCCCACCGAGGCCAGGCGGCGCGGTGCCTTCCGTGAG
GACGCATTGACCGAGGCCGACGCCCTGGCGGCCGCCGAGAATGAACGCCAAGAGGAACAAGCATGAAACC
GCACCAGGACGGCCAGGACGAACCGTTTTTCATTACCGAAGAGATCGAGGCGGAGATGATCGCGGCCGGG
TACGTGTTCGAGCCGCCCGCGCACGGCTCAACCGTGCGGCTGCATGAAATCCTGGCCGGTTTGTCTGATG
CCAAGCTGGCGGCCTGGCCGGCCAGCTTGGCCGCTGAAGAAACCGAGCGCCGCCGTCTAAAAAGGTGATG
TGTATTTGAGTAAAACAGCTTGCGTCATGCGGTCGCTGCGTATATGATGCGATGAGTAAATAAACAAATA
CGCAAGGGGAACGCATGAAGGTTATCGCTGTACTTAACCAGAAAGGCGGGTCAGGCAAGACGACCATCGC
AACCCATCTAGCCCGCGCCCTGCAACTCGCCGGGGCCGATGTTCTGTTAGTCGATTCCGATCCCCAGGGC
AGTGCCCGCGATTGGGCGGCCGTGCGGGAAGATCAACCGCTAACCGTTGTCGGCATCGACCGCCCGACGA
TTGACCGCGACGTGAAGGCCATCGGCCGGCGCGACTTCGTAGTGATCGACGGAGCGCCCCAGGCGGCGGA
CTTGGCTGTGTCCGCGATCAAGGCAGCCGACTTCGTGCTGATTCCGGTGCAGCCAAGCCCTTACGACATA
TGGGCCACCGCCGACCTGGTGGAGCTGGTTAAGCAGCGCATTGAGGTCACGGATGGAAGGCTACAAGCGG
CCTTTGTCGTGTCGCGGGCGATCAAAGGCACGCGCATCGGCGGTGAGGTTGCCGAGGCGCTGGCCGGGTA
CGAGCTGCCCATTCTTGAGTCCCGTATCACGCAGCGCGTGAGCTACCCAGGCACTGCCGCCGCCGGCACA
ACCGTTCTTGAATCAGAACCCGAGGGCGACGCTGCCCGCGAGGTCCAGGCGCTGGCCGCTGAAATTAAAT
CAAAACTCATTTGAGTTAATGAGGTAAAGAGAAAATGAGCAAAAGCACAAACACGCTAAGTGCCGGCCGT
CCGAGCGCACGCAGCAGCAAGGCTGCAACGTTGGCCAGCCTGGCAGACACGCCAGCCATGAAGCGGGTCA
ACTTTCAGTTGCCGGCGGAGGATCACACCAAGCTGAAGATGTACGCGGTACGCCAAGGCAAGACCATTAC
CGAGCTGCTATCTGAATACATCGCGCAGCTACCAGAGTAAATGAGCAAATGAATAAATGAGTAGATGAAT
TTTAGCGGCTAAAGGAGGCGGCATGGAAAATCAAGAACAACCAGGCACCGACGCCGTGGAATGCCCCATG
TGTGGAGGAACGGGCGGTTGGCCAGGCGTAAGCGGCTGGGTTGCCTGCCGGCCCTGCAATGGCACTGGAA
CCCCCAAGCCCGAGGAATCGGCGTGAGCGGTCGCAAACCATCCGGCCCGGTACAAATCGGCGCGGCGCTG
GGTGATGACCTGGTGGAGAAGTTGAAGGCCGCGCAGGCCGCCCAGCGGCAACGCATCGAGGCAGAAGCAC
GCCCCGGTGAATCGTGGCAAGCGGCCGCTGATCGAATCCGCAAAGAATCCCGGCAACCGCCGGCAGCCGG
TGCGCCGTCGATTAGGAAGCCGCCCAAGGGCGACGAGCAACCAGATTTTTTCGTTCCGATGCTCTATGAC
GTGGGCACCCGCGATAGTCGCAGCATCATGGACGTGGCCGTTTTCCGTCTGTCGAAGCGTGACCGACGAG
CTGGCGAGGTGATCCGCTACGAGCTTCCAGACGGGCACGTAGAGGTTTCCGCAGGGCCGGCCGGCATGGC
CAGTGTGTGGGATTACGACCTGGTACTGATGGCGGTTTCCCATCTAACCGAATCCATGAACCGATACCGG
GAAGGGAAGGGAGACAAGCCCGGCCGCGTGTTCCGTCCACACGTTGCGGACGTACTCAAGTTCTGCCGGC
GAGCCGATGGCGGAAAGCAGAAAGACGACCTGGTAGAAACCTGCATTCGGTTAAACACCACGCACGTTGC
CATGCAGCGTACGAAGAAGGCCAAGAACGGCCGCCTGGTGACGGTATCCGAGGGTGAAGCCTTGATTAGC
CGCTACAAGATCGTAAAGAGCGAAACCGGGCGGCCGGAGTACATCGAGATCGAGCTAGCTGATTGGATGT
ACCGCGAGATCACAGAAGGCAAGAACCCGGACGTGCTGACGGTTCACCCCGATTACTTTTTGATCGATCC
CGGCATCGGCCGTTTTCTCTACCGCCTGGCACGCCGCGCCGCAGGCAAGGCAGAAGCCAGATGGTTGTTC
AAGACGATCTACGAACGCAGTGGCAGCGCCGGAGAGTTCAAGAAGTTCTGTTTCACCGTGCGCAAGCTGA
TCGGGTCAAATGACCTGCCGGAGTACGATTTGAAGGAGGAGGCGGGGCAGGCTGGCCCGATCCTAGTCAT
GCGCTACCGCAACCTGATCGAGGGCGAAGCATCCGCCGGTTCCTAATGTACGGAGCAGATGCTAGGGCAA
ATTGCCCTAGCAGGGGAAAAAGGTCGAAAAGGCCTCTTTCCTGTGGATAGCACGTACATTGGGAACCCAA
AGCCGTACATTGGGAACCGGAACCCGTACATTGGGAACCCAAAGCCGTACATTGGGAACCGGTCACACAT
GTAAGTGACTGATATAAAAGAGAAAAAAGGCGATTTTTCCGCCTAAAACTCTTTAAAACTTATTAAAACT
CTTAAAACCCGCCTGGCCTGTGCATAACTGTCTGGCCAGCGCACAGCCGAAGAGCTGCAAAAAGCGCCTA
CCCTTCGGTCGCTGCGCTCCCTACGCCCCGCCGCTTCGCGTCGGCCTATCGCGGCCGCTGGCCGCTCAAA
AATGGCTGGCCTACGGCCAGGCAATCTACCAGGGCGCGGACAAGCCGCGCCGTCGCCACTCGACCGCCGG
CGCCCACATCAAGGCACCCTGCCTCGCGCGTTTCGGTGATGACGGTGAAAACCTCTGACACATGCAGCTC
CCGGAAACGGTCACAGCTTGTCTGTAAGCGGATGCCGGGAGCAGACAAGCGCGTCAGCGGGTGTTGGCGG
GTGTCGGGGCGCAGCCATGACCCAGTCACGTAGCGATAGCGGAGTGTATACTGGCTTAACTATGCGGCAT
CAGAGCAGATTGTACTGAGAGTGCACCATATGCGGTGTGAAATACCGCACAGATGCGTAAGGAGAAAATA
CCGCATCAGGCGCTCTTCCGCTTCCTCGCTCACTGACTCGCTGCGCTCGGTCGTTCGGCTGCGGCGAGCG
GTATCAGCTCACTCAAAGGCGGTAATACGGTTATCCACAGAATCAGGGGATAACGCAGGAAAGAACATGT
GAGCAAAAGGCCAGCAAAAGGCCAGGAACCGTAAAAAGGCCGCGTTGCTGGCGTTTTTCCATAGGCTCCG
CCCCCCTGACGAGCATCACAAAAATCGACGCTCAAGTCAGAGGTGGCGAAACCCGACAGGACTATAAAGA
TACCAGGCGTTTCCCCCTGGAAGCTCCCTCGTGCGCTCTCCTGTTCCGACCCTGCCGCTTACCGGATACC
TGTCCGCCTTTCTCCCTTCGGGAAGCGTGGCGCTTTCTCATAGCTCACGCTGTAGGTATCTCAGTTCGGT
GTAGGTCGTTCGCTCCAAGCTGGGCTGTGTGCACGAACCCCCCGTTCAGCCCGACCGCTGCGCCTTATCC
GGTAACTATCGTCTTGAGTCCAACCCGGTAAGACACGACTTATCGCCACTGGCAGCAGCCACTGGTAACA
GGATTAGCAGAGCGAGGTATGTAGGCGGTGCTACAGAGTTCTTGAAGTGGTGGCCTAACTACGGCTACAC
TAGAAGGACAGTATTTGGTATCTGCGCTCTGCTGAAGCCAGTTACCTTCGGAAAAAGAGTTGGTAGCTCT
TGATCCGGCAAACAAACCACCGCTGGTAGCGGTGGTTTTTTTGTTTGCAAGCAGCAGATTACGCGCAGAA
AAAAAGGATCTCAAGAAGATCCTTTGATCTTTTCTACGGGGTCTGACGCTCAGTGGAACGAAAACTCACG
TTAAGGGCTGATGAATCCCCTAATGATTTTTATCAAAATCATTAAGTTAAGGTAGATACACATCTTGTCA
TATGATCAAATGGTTTCGCCAAAAATCAATAATCAGACAACAAAATGTGCGAACTCGATATTTTACACGA
CTCTCTTTACCAATTCTGCCCCGAATTACACTTAAAACGACTCAACAGCTTAACGTTGGCTTGCCACGCC
TTACTTGACTGTAAAACTCTCACTCTTACCGAACTTGGCCGTAACCTGCCAACCAAAGCGAGAACAAAAC
ATAACATCAAACGAATCGACCGATTGTTAGGTAATCGTCACCTCCACAAAGAGCGACTCGCTGTATACCG
TTGGCATGCTAGCTTTATCTGTTCGGGCAATACGATGCCCATTGTACTTGTTGACTGGTCTGATATCCGT
GAGCAAAAACGGCTTATGGTATTGCGAGCTTCAGTCGCACTACACGGTCGTTCTGTTACTCTTTATGAGA
AAGCGTTCCCGCTTTCAGAGCAATGTTCAAAGAAAGCTCATGACCAATTTCTAGCCGACCTTGCGAGCAT
TCTACCGAGTAACACCACACCGCTCATTGTCAGTGATGCTGGCTTTAAAGTGCCATGGTATAAATCCGTT
GAGAAGCTGGGTTGGTACTGGTTAAGTCGAGTAAGAGGAAAAGTACAATATGCAGACCTAGGAGCGGAAA
ACTGGAAACCTATCAGCAACTTACATGATATGTCATCTAGTCACTCAAAGACTTTAGGCTATAAGAGGCT
GACTAAAAGCAATCCAATCTCATGCCAAATTCTATTGTATAAATCTCGCTCTAAAGGCCGAAAAAATCAG
CGCTCGACACGGACTCATTGTCACCACCCGTCACCTAAAATCTACTCAGCGTCGGCAAAGGAGCCATGGA
TTCTAGCAACTAACTTACCTGTTGAAATTCGAACACCCAAACAACTTGTTAATATCTATTCGAAGCGAAT
GCAGATTGAAGAAACCTTCCGAGACTTGAAAAGTCCTGCCTACGGACTAGGCCTACGCCATAGCCGAACG
AGCAGCTCAGAGCGTTTTGATATCATGCTGCTAATCGCCCTGATGCTTCAACTAACATGTTGGCTTGCGG
GCGTTCATGCTCAGAAACAAGGTTGGGACAAGCACTTCCAGGCTAACACAGTCAGAAATCGAAACGTACT
CTCAACAGTTCGCTTAGGCATGGAAGTTTTGCGGCATTCTGGCTACACAATAACAAGGGAAGACTTACTC
GTGGCTGCAACCCTACTAGCTCAAAATTTATTCACACATGGTTACGCTTTGGGGAAATTATGAGGGGATC
TCTCAGCGTTAAGGGATTTTGGTCATGCATTCTAGGTACTAAAACAATTCATCCAGTAAAATATAATATT
TTATTTTCTCCCAATCAGGCTTGATCCCCAGTAAGTCAAAAAATAGCTCGACATACTGTTCTTCCCCGAT
ATCCTCCCTGATCGACCGGACGCAGAAGGCAATGTCATACCACTTGTCCGCCCTGCCGCTTCTCCCAAGA
TCAATAAAGCCACTTACTTTGCCATCTTTCACAAAGATGTTGCTGTCTCCCAGGTCGCCGTGGGAAAAGA
CAAGTTCCTCTTCGGGCTTTTCCGTCTTTAAAAAATCATACAGCTCGCGCGGATCTTTAAATGGAGTGTC
TTCTTCCCAGTTTTCGCAATCCACATCGGCCAGATCGTTATTCAGTAAGTAATCCAATTCGGCTAAGCGG
CTGTCTAAGCTATTCGTATAGGGACAATCCGATATGTCGATGGAGTGAAAGAGCCTGATGCACTCCGCAT
ACAGCTCGATAATCTTTTCAGGGCTTTGTTCATCTTCATACTCTTCCGAGCAAAGGACGCCATCGGCCTC
ACTCATGAGCAGATTGCTCCAGCCATCATGCCGTTCAAAGTGCAGGACCTTTGGAACAGGCAGCTTTCCT
TCCAGCCATAGCATCATGTCCTTTTCCCGTTCCACATCATAGGTGGTCCCTTTATACCGGCTGTCCGTCA
TTTTTAAATATAGGTTTTCATTTTCTCCCACCAGCTTATATACCTTAGCAGGAGACATTCCTTCCGTATC
TTTTACGCAGCGGTATTTTTCGATCAGTTTTTTCAATTCCGGTGATATTCTCATTTTAGCCATTTATTAT
TTCCTTCCTCTTTTCTACAGTATTTAAAGATACCCCAAGAAGCTAATTATAACAAGACGAACTCCAATTC
ACTGTTCCTTGCATTCTAAAACCTTAAATACCAGAAAACAGCTTTTTCAAAGTTGTTTTCAAAGTTGGCG
TATAACATAGTATCGACGGAGCCGATTTTGAAACCGCGGTGATCACAGGCAGCAACGCTCTGTCATCGTT
ACAATCAACATGCTACCCTCCGCGAGATCATCCGTGTTTCAAACCCGGCAGCTTAGTTGCCGTTCTTCCG
AATAGCATCGGTAACATGAGCAAAGTCTGCCGCCTTACAACGGCTCTCCCGCTGACGCCGTCCCGGACTG
ATGGGCTGCCTGTATCGAGTGGTGATTTTGTGCCGAGCTGCCGGTCGGGGAGCTGTTGGCTGGCTGGTGG
CAGGATATATTGTGGTGTAAACAAATTGACGCTTAGACAACTTAATAACACATTGCGGACGTTTTTAATG
TACTGAATTAACGCCGAATTAATTCGGGGGATCTGGATTTTAGTACTGGATTTTGGTTTTAGGAATTAGA
AATTTTATTGATAGAAGTATTTTACAAATACAAATACATACTAAGGGTTTCTTATATGCTCAACACATGA
GCGAAACCCTATAGGAACCCTAATTCCCTTATCTGGGAACTACTCACACATTATTATGGAGAAAATAGAG
CTTGTCGATCGTTAATTAATCACCTCCAAGATCCCGGACGAGTGCTGGGGCGTCGGTTTCCACTATCGGC
GAGTACTTCTACACAGCCATCGGTCCAGACGGCCGCGCTTCTGCGGGCGATTTGTGTACGCCCGACAGTC
CCGGCTCCGGATCGGACGATTGCGTCGCATCGACCCTGCGCCCAAGCTGCATCATCGAAATTGCCGTCAA
CCAAGCTCTGATAGAGTTGGTCAAGACCAATGCGGAGCATATACGCCCGGAGCCGCGGCGATCCTGCAAG
CTCCGGATGCCTCCGCTCGAAGTAGCGCGTCTGCTGCTCCATACAAGCCAACCACGGCCTCCAGAAGAAG
ATGTTGGCGACCTCGTATTGGGAATCCCCGAACATCGCCTCGCTCCAGTCAATGACCGCTGTTATGCGGC
CATTGTCCGTCAGGACATTGTTGGAGCCGAAATCCGCGTGCACGAGGTGCCGGACTTCGGGGCAGTCCTC
GGCCCAAAGCATCAGCTCATCGAGAGCCTGCGCGACGGACGCACTGACGGTGTCGTCCATCACAGTTTGC
CAGTGATACACATGGGGATCAGCAATCGCGCATATGAAATCACGCCATGTAGTGTATTGACCGATTCCTT
GCGGTCCGAATGGGCCGAACCCGCTCGTCTGGCTAAGATCGGCCGCAGCGATCGCATCCATGGCCTCCGC
GACCGGCTGCAGAACAGCGGGCAGTTCGGTTTCAGGCAGGTCTTGCAACGTGACACCCTGTGCACGGCGG
GAGATGCAATAGGTCAGGCTCTCGCTGAATTCCCCAATGTCAAGCACTTCCGGAATCGGGAGCGCGGCCG
ATGCAAAGTGCCGATAAACATAACGATCTTTGTAGAAACCATCGGCGCAGCTATTTACCCGCAGGACATA
TCCACGCCCTCCTACATCGAAGCTGAAAGCACGAGATTCTTCGCCCTCCGAGAGCTGCATCAGGTCGGAC
ACGCTGTCGAACTTTTCGATCAGAAACTTCTCGACAGACGTCGCGGTGAGTTCAGGCTTTTTCATCCTAG
GAGAGATAGATTTGTAGAGAGAGACTGGTGATTTCAGCGTGTCCTCTCCAAATGAAATGAACTTCCTTAT
ATAGAGGAAGGGTCTTGCGAAGGATAGTGGGATTGTGCGTCATCCCTTACGTCAGTGGAGATATCACATC
AATCCACTTGCTTTGAAGACGTGGTTGGAACGTCTTCTTTTTCCACGATGCTCCTCGTGGGTGGGGGTCC
ATCTTTGGGACCACTGTCGGCAGAGGCATCTTGAACGATAGCCTTTCCTTTATCGCAATGATGGCATTTG
TAGGTGCCACCTTCCTTTTCTACTGTCCTTTTGATGAAGTGACAGATAGCTGGGCAATGGAATCCGAGGA
GGTTTCCCGATATTACCCTTTGTTGAAAAGTCTCAATAGCCCTTTGGTCTTCTGAGACTGTATCTTTGAT
ATTCTTGGAGTAGACGAGAGTGTCGTGCTCCACCATGTTCACATCAATCCACTTGCTTTGAAGACGTGGT
TGGAACGTCTTCTTTTTCCACGATGCTCCTCGTGGGTGGGGGTCCATCTTTGGGACCACTGTCGGCAGAG
GCATCTTGAACGATAGCCTTTCCTTTATCGCAATGATGGCATTTGTAGGTGCCACCTTCCTTTTCTACTG
TCCTTTTGATGAAGTGACAGATAGCTGGGCAATGGAATCCGAGGAGGTTTCCCGATATTACCCTTTGTTG
AAAAGTCTCAATAGCCCTTTGGTCTTCTGAGACTGTATCTTTGATATTCTTGGAGTAGACGAGAGTGTCG
TGCTCCACCATG
Features (pLannotate 1.2.2; 22 found; start..end, strand, type, name):
      8..2006    +  promoter       Ubi promoter: maize polyubiquitin gene promoter
   2169..4199    +  CDS            gag-pol (fragment): POL_MLVMS - Experimental evidence at protein level: Swiss-Prot protein existence level 1. [Integrase]: Catalyzes viral DNA integration into the host chromosome, by performing a series of DNA cutting and joining reactions. This enzyme activity takes place after virion entry into a cell and reverse transcription of the RNA genome in dsDNA. The first step in the integration process is 3' processing. This step requires a complex comprising the viral genome, matrix protein and integrase. This complex is called the pre-integration complex (PIC). The integrase protein removes 2 nucleotides from each
   4263..8366    +  CDS            cas9: CAS9_STRP1 - Also known as csn1 From Streptococcus pyogenes serotype M1.
   8480..8728    +  terminator     HSP terminator: efficient transcription terminator from the Arabidopsis thaliana heat shock protein 18.2 gene (Nagaya et al., 2010)
   8993..9295    -  CDS            ccdB: CCDB_ECOLI - Also known as G, letB, letD. Experimental evidence at protein level: Swiss-Prot protein existence level 1. Toxic component of a type II toxin-antitoxin (TA) system, functioning in plasmid maintainence. Responsible for the post- segregational killing (PSK) of plasmid-free cells, also referred to as a plasmid addiction system. Half-life of over 2 hours. Cell killing by CcdB is accompanied by filamentation, defects in chromosome and plasmid segregation, defects in cell division, formation of anucleate cells, decreased DNA synthesis and plasmid loss. Interferes with the activity of DN
   9300..9458    -  CDS            ccdA (fragment): CCDA_ECO57 - Also known as H, letA. Experimental evidence at protein level: Swiss-Prot protein existence level 1. Antitoxin component of a type II toxin-antitoxin (TA) system which inhibits the post-segregational killing (PSK) of plasmid-free cells, also referred to as a plasmid addiction system. Binds to and blocks the activity of CcdB; will also remove bound CcdB protein from the CcdB-GyrA complex by forming a CcdA-CcdB complex, a process termed rejuvenation. Functions as a transcriptional corepressor for the ccdAB operon, repression also requires CcdB (By similarity). From Escherichia coli
   9549..9614    -  intron         PDK intron (fragment): pdk; modified pyruvate orthophosphate dikinase intron from Flaveria trinervia 3.0
   9626..9647    -  protein_bind   attB2 (fragment): mutant version of attB; recombination site for the Gateway® BP reaction BP Clonase™
   9680..9704    +  misc_feature   RB T-DNA repeat: right border repeat from nopaline C58 T-DNA
  10044..10445   +  CDS            Y4CG_SINFN (fragment): Protein inferred from homology: Swiss-Prot protein existence level 3. From Sinorhizobium fredii (strain NBRC 101917 / NGR234).
  11005..11634   +  CDS            pVS1 StaA: stability protein from the Pseudomonas plasmid pVS1 (Heeb et al., 2000)
  12063..13136   +  CDS            pVS1 RepA: replication protein from the Pseudomonas plasmid pVS1 (Heeb et al., 2000)
  13202..13396   +  rep_origin     pVS1 oriV: origin of replication for the Pseudomonas plasmid pVS1 (Heeb et al., 2000)
  13599..13638   +  CDS            rop (fragment): Rop protein, which maintains plasmids at low copy number; rop
  13730..13870   +  misc_feature   bom: basis of mobility region from pBR322
  14056..14644   -  rep_origin     ori: high-copy-number ColE1/pMB1/pBR322/pUC origin of replication
  14752..14821   -  ncRNA          RNA-OUT: Accession: RF00240 - RNA-OUT
  16069..16863   -  CDS            KanR: aminoglycoside phosphotransferase; aphA-3; confers resistance to kanamycin
  17288..17312   +  misc_feature   LB T-DNA repeat: left border repeat from nopaline C58 T-DNA
  17390..17564   -  polyA_signal   CaMV poly(A) signal: cauliflower mosaic virus polyadenylation signal
  17605..18615   -  CDS            HygR: aminoglycoside phosphotransferase from E. coli; aph(4)-Ia; confers resistance to hygromycin
  18654..19330   -  promoter       CaMV 35S promoter (enhanced): cauliflower mosaic virus 35S promoter with a duplicated enhancer region
