[The description below was written by a language model from this plasmid's Addgene catalogue record and pLannotate feature annotations shown in this document.]
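Description:
pGEL685 is an empty-backbone binary T-DNA vector for plant prime editing in rice, carrying the "NEPE" editor configuration. It has the architecture of an Agrobacterium binary plasmid: nopaline-type left and right T-DNA border repeats, the pVS1 replication and stability functions (oriV, RepA, StaA) for maintenance in Agrobacterium, and a ColE1/pMB1-type origin with the bom mobilisation site for high-copy propagation in E. coli. Bacterial selection is by kanamycin (aphA-3). The sequenced record is about 1.4 kb longer than the listed backbone size. That is consistent with the depositor's note of an IS4-like insertion element downstream of KanR, which is stated not to affect function, and the annotated RNA-OUT feature lies in this region.

Within the T-DNA, the maize polyubiquitin (ZmUbi) promoter drives a fusion in which a Moloney murine leukaemia virus reverse transcriptase domain (annotated as a gag-pol fragment) sits at the N-terminus of a Streptococcus pyogenes Cas9. The record describes this Cas9 as zCas9(H840), presumably the nickase form used in prime editors. Transcription ends at the Arabidopsis HSP18.2 terminator. The catalogue entry states that the guide RNA is driven by an OsU6-26 promoter, although the feature table does not annotate this promoter. Downstream of the editor cassette lies a ccdB counter-selection gene with a partial ccdA. It probably serves as a stuffer replaced by restriction-enzyme cloning of the user's guide sequence, which would explain the requirement for a ccdB-tolerant host strain. An enhanced CaMV 35S promoter, hygromycin phosphotransferase and the CaMV poly(A) signal provide selection of transformed plant cells. The associated work applies this editor to generating multi-nucleotide and structural variations in rice.
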