Addgene plasmid #205592: pGEL685
Purpose: (Empty Backbone) NEPE for prime editing in rice
Depositing lab: Yong Zhang. Depositing organization: Southwest University (SWU). Publication: An improved plant prime editor for efficient generation of multiple-nucleotide variations and structural variations in rice. Zhong Z, Fan T, He Y, Liu S, Zheng X, Xu Y, Ren J, Yuan H, Xu Z, Zhang Y. Plant Commun. 2024 May 14:100976. doi: 10.1016/j.xplc.2024.100976. PubMed 38751122.
Backbone
  Vector backbone: pGEL685
  Backbone size (bp): 17963
  Modifications to backbone: ZmUbi derived M-MLV(N-terminus) zCas9(H840) , terminated by AtHsp. sgRNA driven by OsU6-26 promoter
  Vector type: Plant Expression, CRISPR, Synthetic Biology
  Promoter: ZmUbi
  Selectable markers: Hygromycin
Growth in bacteria
  Bacterial resistance: Kanamycin, 50 μg/mL
  Growth temperature: 37°C
  Growth strain: ccdB Survival
  Copy number: High Copy
Gene/Insert
  Cloning method: Restriction Enzyme
Terms and licenses: Academic/Nonprofit Terms; Industry Terms: Not Available to Industry
Depositor comments: Please Note: This plasmid contains an IS4-like element inserted downstream of KanR. This is not expected to impact plasmid function.
How to cite: pGEL685 was a gift from Yong Zhang (Addgene plasmid # 205592 ; http://n2t.net/addgene:205592 ; RRID:Addgene_205592)
